>Addgene plasmid #114743 | AT1G51820 M3_pECIA14 | addgene full sequence | sequence record 270118 | Addgene NGS Result
GTAAAACGACGGCCAGTGAATTAATTCGTTGCAGGACAGGATGTGGTGCCCGATGTGACTAGCTCTTTGC
TGCAGGCCGTCCTATCCTCTGGTTCCGATAAGAGACCCAGAACTCCGGCCCCCCACCGCCCACCGCCACC
CCCATACATATGTGGTACGCAAGTAAGAGTGCCTGCGCATGCCCCATGTGCCCCACCAAGAGCTTTGCAT
CCCATACAAGTCCCCAAAGTGGAGAACCGAACCAATTCTTCGCGGGCAGAACAAAAGCTTCTGCACACGT
CTCCACTCGAATTTGGAGCCGGCCGGCGTGTGCAAAAGAGGTGAATCGAACGAAAGACCCGTGTGTAAAG
CCGCGTTTCCAAAATGTATAAAACCGAGAGCATCTGGCCAATGTGCATCAGTTGTGGTCAGCAGCAAAAT
CAAGTGAATCATCTCAGTGCAACTAAAGGGGGGATCCGATCTCAATATGAAGTTATGCATATTACTGGCC
GTCGTGGCCTTTGTTGGCCTCTCGCTCGGGAGTGTGGATTGTGGTTTATCCCTTCTTGAGTCTCCTTACG
ATGCACCACAAACGGGTTTAACATATACATCAGATGCCGATTTAGTAGCTAGTGGCAAAACCGGTAGACT
CGCCAAAGAATTTGAACCACTCGTTGATAAGCCGACTTTGACACTGAGATACTTTCCAGAGGGAGTACGA
AACTGCTACAATCTAAATGTCACCAGCGACACCAACTATTTAATCAAGGCCACATTTGTATATGGGAATT
ACGATGGTCTTAATGTTGGGCCAAACTTCAACCTTTATCTCGGTCCGAATTTGTGGACAACGGTGAGTAG
CAATGACACTATAGAGGAAATAATCCTTGTGACCAGATCCAACTCTTTACAGGTGTGTCTTGTTAAGACG
GGAATAAGTATACCTTTTATAAATATGTTGGAGCTACGACCGATGAAGAAAAATATGTACGTTACTCAAA
GCGGTTCACTGAAGTATTTATTCAGAGGGTATATTAGCAATTCAAGTACTCGTATAAGGTTCCCGGATGA
TGTCTATGACCGTAAATGGTACCCGCTCTTCGACGACTCATGGACACAAGTAACTACAAATCTCAAAGTG
AACACAAGTATTACTTATGAACTACCACAAAGTGTAATGGCAAAAGCCGCAACGCCAATTAAGGCTAACG
ACACCTTGAACATTACATGGACGGTAGAGCCCCCTACTACACAGTTTTACTCTTACGTACACATTGCAGA
GATTCAGGCTCTAAGGGCAAACGAGACAAGGGAGTTCAATGTGACACTGAATGGAGAATATACTTTTGGA
CCTTTTAGTCCTATACCGCTAAAAACCGCATCCATAGTCGACTTAAGCCCAGGGCAATGCGATGGAGGGA
GATGCATTTTGCAGGTTGTGAAGACGCTGAAATCTACGCTTCCTCCTTTACTTAATGCTATCGAAGCTTT
CACCGTGATTGATTTCCCGCAAATGGAGACAAATGAAAATGATGTTGCTGGGATCAAGAATGTTCAAGGT
ACTTATGGATTGAGTAGAATTAGTTGGCAAGGAGATCCATGTGTCCCCAAACAGTTATTGTGGGATGGTC
TAAACTGCAAAAACTCGGATATTTCTACGCCACCGATAATCACTTCCTTAGACTTATCTTCAAGTGGATT
AACTGGGATCATCACGCAAGCCATTAAGAATCTTACTCACCTGCAAATATTGGACTTGTCAGATAATAAT
TTGACTGGAGAAGTACCTGAGTTTTTAGCTGACATAAAATCACTCTTGGTCATAAACTTAAGTGGTAATA
ATCTAAGTGGCTCAGTTCCTCCCTCACTTCTTCAGAAGAAAGGAATGAAGTTAAATGTCGAAGGCAATCC
TCATATTCTTTGCACAACGGGTTCTTGTGTCAAGAAAAAAGAGGATGGACATAAGAAAAAGAGTCTGGAG
GTGCTGTTCCAGGGACCAAGCGGCAATCCCGGCGGCGATCTGGCCCCCCAGATGCTGCGCGAGCTGCAGG
AGACCAATGCCGCCCTGCAGGACGTGCGCGAGCTGCTGCGCCACCGCGTGAAGGAGATCACCTTCCTGAA
GAACACCGTGATGGAGTGCGACGCCTGCGGCATGCAGCCCTCTAGAGGCTCCGGCTCCATCATCCCAGTT
GAGGAGGAGAACCCGGACTTCTGGAACCGCGAGGCAGCCGAGGCCCTGGGTGCCGCCAAGAAGCTGCAGC
CTGCACAGACAGCCGCCAAGAACCTCATCATCTTCCTGGGCGATGGGATGGGGGTGTCTACGGTGACAGC
TGCCAGGATCCTAAAAGGGCAGAAGAAGGACAAACTGGGGCCTGAGATACCCCTGGCCATGGACCGCTTC
CCATATGTGGCTCTGTCCAAGACATACAATGTAGACAAACATGTGCCAGACAGTGGAGCCACAGCCACGG
CCTACCTGTGCGGGGTCAAGGGCAACTTCCAGACCATTGGCTTGAGTGCAGCCGCCCGCTTTAACCAGTG
CAACACGACACGCGGCAACGAGGTCATCTCCGTGATGAATCGGGCCAAGAAAGCAGGGAAGTCAGTGGGA
GTGGTAACCACCACACGAGTGCAGCACGCCTCGCCAGCCGGCACCTACGCCCACACGGTGAACCGCAACT
GGTACTCGGACGCCGACGTGCCTGCCTCGGCCCGCCAGGAGGGGTGCCAGGACATCGCTACGCAGCTCAT
CTCCAACATGGACATTGACGTGATCCTAGGTGGAGGCCGAAAGTACATGTTTCGCATGGGAACCCCAGAC
CCTGAGTACCCAGATGACTACAGCCAAGGTGGGACCAGGCTGGACGGGAAGAATCTGGTGCAGGAATGGC
TGGCGAAGCGCCAGGGTGCCCGGTATGTGTGGAACCGCACTGAGCTCATGCAGGCTTCCCTGGACCCGTC
TGTGACCCATCTCATGGGTCTCTTTGAGCCTGGAGACATGAAATACGAGATCCACCGAGACTCCACACTG
GACCCCTCCCTGATGGAGATGACAGAGGCTGCCCTGCGCCTGCTGAGCAGGAACCCCCGCGGCTTCTTCC
TCTTCGTGGAGGGTGGTCGCATCGACCATGGTCATCATGAAAGCAGGGCTTACCGGGCACTGACTGAGAC
GATCATGTTCGACGACGCCATTGAGAGGGCGGGCCAGCTCACCAGCGAGGAGGACACGCTGAGCCTCGTC
ACTGCCGACCACTCCCACGTCTTCTCCTTCGGAGGCTACCCCCTGCGAGGGAGCTCCATCTTCGGGCTGG
CCCCTGGCAAGGCCCGGGACAGGAAGGCCTACACGGTCCTCCTATACGGAAACGGTCCAGGCTATGTGCT
CAAGGACGGCGCCCGGCCGGATGTTACCGAGAGCGAGAGCGGGAGCCCCGAGTATCGGCAGCAGTCAGCA
GTGCCCCTGGACGAAGAGACCCACGCAGGCGAGGACGTGGCGGTGTTCGCGCGCGGCCCGCAGGCGCACC
TGGTTCACGGCGTGCAGGAGCAGACCTTCATAGCGCACGTCATGGCCTTCGCCGCCTGCCTGGAGCCCTA
CACCGCCTGCGACCTGGCGCCCCCCGCCGGCACCACCGACGCCGCGCACCCGGGTTCTAGAGGAAGCACC
TCCGGCGATAACGATTACAAGGATGATGATGATAAGGCCAGCGGCACCGGTCATCATCACCATCACCATT
GAGTTTAAACCCGCTGATCAGCCTCGACTGTGCCTTCTAAGGCCTGAGCTCGCTGATCAGCCTCGATCGA
GGATCCAGACATGATAAGATACATTGATGAGTTTGGACAAACCACAACTAGAATGCAGTGAAAAAAATGC
TTTATTTGTGAAATTTGTGATGCTATTGCTTTATTTGTAACCATTATAAGCTGCAATAAACAAGTTAACA
ACAACAATTGCATTCATTTTATGTTTCAGGTTCAGGGGGAGGTGTGGGAGGTTTTTTAAAGCAAGTAAAA
CCTCTACAAATGTGGTATGGCTGATTATGATCAGTCGACCTGCAGGCATGCAAGCTTGGCGTAATCATGG
TCATAGCTGTTTCCTGTGTGAAATTGTTATCCGCTCACAATTCCACACAACATACGAGCCGGAAGCATAA
AGTGTAAAGCCTGGGGTGCCTAATGAGTGAGCTAACTCACATTAATTGCGTTGCGCTCACTGCCCGCTTT
CCAGTCGGGAAACCTGTCGTGCCAGCTGCATTAATGAATCGGCCAACGCGCGGGGAGAGGCGGTTTGCGT
ATTGGGCGCTCTTCCGCTTCCTCGCTCACTGACTCGCTGCGCTCGGTCGTTCGGCTGCGGCGAGCGGTAT
CAGCTCACTCAAAGGCGGTAATACGGTTATCCACAGAATCAGGGGATAACGCAGGAAAGAACATGTGAGC
AAAAGGCCAGCAAAAGGCCAGGAACCGTAAAAAGGCCGCGTTGCTGGCGTTTTTCCATAGGCTCCGCCCC
CCTGACGAGCATCACAAAAATCGACGCTCAAGTCAGAGGTGGCGAAACCCGACAGGACTATAAAGATACC
AGGCGTTTCCCCCTGGAAGCTCCCTCGTGCGCTCTCCTGTTCCGACCCTGCCGCTTACCGGATACCTGTC
CGCCTTTCTCCCTTCGGGAAGCGTGGCGCTTTCTCATAGCTCACGCTGTAGGTATCTCAGTTCGGTGTAG
GTCGTTCGCTCCAAGCTGGGCTGTGTGCACGAACCCCCCGTTCAGCCCGACCGCTGCGCCTTATCCGGTA
ACTATCGTCTTGAGTCCAACCCGGTAAGACACGACTTATCGCCACTGGCAGCAGCCACTGGTAACAGGAT
TAGCAGAGCGAGGTATGTAGGCGGTGCTACAGAGTTCTTGAAGTGGTGGCCTAACTACGGCTACACTAGA
AGAACAGTATTTGGTATCTGCGCTCTGCTGAAGCCAGTTACCTTCGGAAAAAGAGTTGGTAGCTCTTGAT
CCGGCAAACAAACCACCGCTGGTAGCGGTGGTTTTTTTGTTTGCAAGCAGCAGATTACGCGCAGAAAAAA
AGGATCTCAAGAAGATCCTTTGATCTTTTCTACGGGGTCTGACGCTCAGTGGAACGAAAACTCACGTTAA
GGGATTTTGGTCATGAGATTATCAAAAAGGATCTTCACCTAGATCCTTTTAAATTAAAAATGAAGTTTTA
AATCAATCTAAAGTATATATGAGTAAACTTGGTCTGACAGTTACCAATGCTTAATCAGTGAGGCACCTAT
CTCAGCGATCTGTCTATTTCGTTCATCCATAGTTGCCTGACTCCCCGTCGTGTAGATAACTACGATACGG
GAGGGCTTACCATCTGGCCCCAGTGCTGCAATGATACCGCGAGACCCACGCTCACCGGCTCCAGATTTAT
CAGCAATAAACCAGCCAGCCGGAAGGGCCGAGCGCAGAAGTGGTCCTGCAACTTTATCCGCCTCCATCCA
GTCTATTAATTGTTGCCGGGAAGCTAGAGTAAGTAGTTCGCCAGTTAATAGTTTGCGCAACGTTGTTGCC
ATTGCTACAGGCATCGTGGTGTCACGCTCGTCGTTTGGTATGGCTTCATTCAGCTCCGGTTCCCAACGAT
CAAGGCGAGTTACATGATCCCCCATGTTGTGCAAAAAAGCGGTTAGCTCCTTCGGTCCTCCGATCGTTGT
CAGAAGTAAGTTGGCCGCAGTGTTATCACTCATGGTTATGGCAGCACTGCATAATTCTCTTACTGTCATG
CCATCCGTAAGATGCTTTTCTGTGACTGGTGAGTACTCAACCAAGTCATTCTGAGAATAGTGTATGCGGC
GACCGAGTTGCTCTTGCCCGGCGTCAATACGGGATAATACCGCGCCACATAGCAGAACTTTAAAAGTGCT
CATCATTGGAAAACGTTCTTCGGGGCGAAAACTCTCAAGGATCTTACCGCTGTTGAGATCCAGTTCGATG
TAACCCACTCGTGCACCCAACTGATCTTCAGCATCTTTTACTTTCACCAGCGTTTCTGGGTGAGCAAAAA
CAGGAAGGCAAAATGCCGCAAAAAAGGGAATAAGGGCGACACGGAAATGTTGAATACTCATACTCTTCCT
TTTTCAATATTATTGAAGCATTTATCAGGGTTATTGTCTCATGAGCGGATACATATTTGAATGTATTTAG
AAAAATAAACAAATAGGGGTTCCGCGCACATTTCCCCGAAAAGTGCCACCTGACGTCTAAGAAACCATTA
TTATCATGACATTAACCTATAAAAATAGGCGTATCACGAGGCCCTTTCGTCTCGCGCGTTTCGGTGATGA
CGGTGAAAACCTCTGACACATGCAGCTCCCGGAGACGGTCACAGCTTGTCTGTAAGCGGATGCCGGGAGC
AGACAAGCCCGTCAGGGCGCGTCAGCGGGTGTTGGCGGGTGTCGGGGCTGGCTTAACTATGCGGCATCAG
AGCAGATTGTACTGAGAGTGCACCATATGCGGTGTGAAATACCGCACAGATGCGTAAGGAGAAAATACCG
CATCAGGCGCCATTCGCCATTCAGGCTGCGCAACTGTTGGGAAGGGCGATCGGTGCGGGCCTCTTCGCTA
TTACGCCAGCTGGCGAAAGGGGGATGTGCTGCAAGGCGATTAAGTTGGGTAACGCCAGGGTTTTCCCAGT
CACGACGTT
Features (pLannotate 1.2.2; 19 found; start..end, strand, type, name):
     23..449     +  promoter       MT promoter: Drosophila metallothionein promoter
    467..520     +  sig_peptide    BiP signal sequence: Drosophila BiP signal sequence
    521..1963    +  CDS            Y5182_ARATH (fragment): Experimental evidence at protein level: Swiss-Prot protein existence level 1. From Arabidopsis thaliana (Mouse-ear cress).
   1991..2170    +  CDS            Comp (fragment): COMP_RAT - Experimental evidence at protein level: Swiss-Prot protein existence level 1. May play a role in the structural integrity of cartilage via its interaction with other extracellular matrix proteins such as the collagens and fibronectin. Can mediate the interaction of chondrocytes with the cartilage extracellular matrix through interaction with cell surface integrin receptors. Could play a role in the pathogenesis of osteoarthritis. Potent suppressor of apoptosis in both primary chondrocytes and transformed cells. Suppresses apoptosis by blocking the activation of caspase-3 and by indu
   2158..3610    +  CDS            SEAP (fragment): secreted alkaline phosphatase from human placenta The natural enzyme has a C-terminal transmembrane sequence that is replaced by a GPI anchor.
   3647..3676    +  CDS            2xFLAG (fragment): two tandem FLAG® epitope tags
   3782..3916    -  polyA_signal   SV40 poly(A) signal: SV40 polyadenylation signal
   3939..4023    -  CDS            large T antigen (fragment): large T antigen from SV40 (simian virus 40)
   4023..4047    +  misc_feature   MCS (fragment): pUC18/19 multiple cloning site
   4084..4100    -  protein_bind   lac operator: The lac repressor binds to the lac operator to inhibit transcription in E. coli. This inhibition can be relieved by adding lactose or isopropyl-β-D-thiogalactopyranoside (IPTG). lac repressor encoded by lacI
   4108..4138    -  promoter       lac promoter: promoter for the E. coli lac operon
   4153..4174    -  protein_bind   CAP binding site: CAP binding activates transcription in the presence of cAMP. E. coli catabolite activator protein
   4187..4279    -  CDS            lacI (fragment): lac repressor; lacI; The lac repressor binds to the lac operator to inhibit transcription in E. coli. This inhibition can be relieved by adding lactose or isopropyl-β-D-thiogalactopyranoside (IPTG).
   4462..5050    -  rep_origin     ori: high-copy-number ColE1/pMB1/pBR322/pUC origin of replication
   5221..6081    -  CDS            AmpR: β-lactamase; bla; confers resistance to ampicillin, carbenicillin, and related antibiotics
   6082..6186    -  promoter       AmpR promoter: bla
   6281..6316    +  CDS            rop (fragment): Rop protein, which maintains plasmids at low copy number; rop
   6418..6517    +  misc_feature   bom (fragment): basis of mobility region from pBR322
   6523..21      -  CDS            lacZα (fragment) (across the origin): LacZα fragment of β-galactosidase; lacZ fragment
