[The description below was written by a language model from this plasmid's Addgene catalogue record and pLannotate feature annotations shown in this document.]
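Description:
AT1G51820 M3_pECIA14 is an insect expression plasmid built on the pECIA14 backbone for secreted production of a plant receptor ectodomain in Drosophila cell culture. It is propagated in E. coli as a high-copy plasmid through a ColE1/pUC-type origin and selected with ampicillin via the β-lactamase gene. The remaining bacterial annotations (fragments of lacZα, lacI, rop and bom, together with the lac promoter/operator) are backbone remnants rather than functional parts of the payload. No selectable marker for insect cells appears in the feature table.

The expression cassette is driven by the Drosophila metallothionein promoter, which is induced by adding copper sulfate. Downstream, a Drosophila BiP signal sequence directs the product into the secretory pathway and is fused in frame to the extracellular domain of the Arabidopsis thaliana leucine-rich repeat receptor kinase AT1G51820, inserted by ligation-independent cloning. The ectodomain is followed at its C-terminus by the pentamerising coiled-coil helix of rat COMP, human placental alkaline phosphatase, a FLAG epitope and, according to the depositor, a hexahistidine tag, which is not separately annotated in the feature table. An SV40 polyadenylation signal is annotated after the cassette, although on the opposite strand.

The COMP helix assembles the secreted protein into pentamers, raising avidity so that weak extracellular interactions become detectable, while alkaline phosphatase provides an enzymatic readout. The plasmid is the "prey" in an extracellular interaction assay and is meant to be paired with the matching pECIA2 bait vector, as part of a collection used to map interactions among Arabidopsis LRR receptor kinase ectodomains. The record does not explain the "M3" designation.
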