Addgene plasmid #114743: AT1G51820 M3_pECIA14
Purpose: Prey vector AT1G51820 M3_pECIA14 should be used with bait vector AT1G51820 M3_pECIA2.
Depositing lab: Youssef Belkhadir. Depositing organization: Gregor Mendel Institute of Molecular Plant Biology. Publication: An extracellular network of Arabidopsis leucine-rich repeat receptor kinases. Smakowska-Luzan E, Mott GA, Parys K, Stegmann M, Howton TC, Layeghifard M, Neuhold J, Lehner A, Kong J, Grunwald K, Weinberger N, Satbhai SB, Mayer D, Busch W, Madalinski M, Stolt-Bergner P, Provart NJ, Mukhtar MS, Zipfel C, Desveaux D, Guttman DS, Belkhadir Y. Nature. 2018 Jan 18;553(7688):342-346. doi: 10.1038/nature25184. Epub 2018 Jan 10. PubMed 29320478.
Backbone
  Vector backbone: pECIA14
  Backbone manufacturer: Chris Garcia (Addgene plasmid # 47051)
  Vector type: Insect Expression
Growth in bacteria
  Bacterial resistance: Ampicillin, 100 μg/mL
  Growth temperature: 37°C
  Growth strain: DH5alpha
  Copy number: High Copy
Gene/Insert
  Gene/Insert name: AT1G51820
  Species: A. thaliana (mustard weed)
  Entrez Gene: AT1G51820 (a.k.a. AT1G51820, T14L22.3, T14L22_3)
  Promoter: Metallothionein (Copper-Inducible)
  Cloning method: Ligation Independent Cloning
Terms and licenses: Academic/Nonprofit Terms; Industry Terms: Not Available to Industry
Depositor comments: Plasmid for secreted expression in Drosophila cell culture by induction via CuSO4. Insert is an extracellular domain of indicated LRR-RK, C-terminally tagged with Pentameric rat COMP helix, Alkaline Phosphatase (human, placental), Flag, and hexahistidine tags. Insert Protein Sequence: SVDCGLSLLESPYDAPQTGLTYTSDADLVASGKTGRLAKEFEPLVDKPTLTLRYFPEGVRNCYNLNVTSDTNYLIKATFVYGNYDGLNVGPNFNLYLGPNLWTTVSSNDTIEEIILVTRSNSLQVCLVKTGISIPFINMLELRPMKKNMYVTQSGSLKYLFRGYISNSSTRIRFPDDVYDRKWYPLFDDSWTQVTTNLKVNTSITYELPQSVMAKAATPIKANDTLNITWTVEPPTTQFYSYVHIAEIQALRANETREFNVTLNGEYTFGPFSPIPLKTASIVDLSPGQCDGGRCILQVVKTLKSTLPPLLNAIEAFTVIDFPQMETNENDVAGIKNVQGTYGLSRISWQGDPCVPKQLLWDGLNCKNSDISTPPIITSLDLSSSGLTGIITQAIKNLTHLQILDLSDNNLTGEVPEFLADIKSLLVINLSGNNLSGSVPPSLLQKKGMKLNVEGNPHILCTTGSCVKKKEDGHKKKS
How to cite: AT1G51820 M3_pECIA14 was a gift from Youssef Belkhadir (Addgene plasmid # 114743 ; http://n2t.net/addgene:114743 ; RRID:Addgene_114743)
